Addgene plasmid #251552: ABEx1_SpRY_V106W (ABE8e_V28C_nCas9_SpRY_V106W)
Purpose: Mammalian expression plasmid encoding an nCas9-SpRY_V106W adenine base editor (ABE8e) carrying the V28C mutation in the deaminase domain
Depositing lab: George Church. Depositing organization: Harvard Medical School. Publication: Engineered base editors with reduced bystander editing through directed evolution. Perrotta RM, Vinke S, Ferreira R, Moret M, Mahas A, Chiappino-Pepe A, Riedmayr LM, Mehra AT, Lehmann LS, Church GM. Nat Biotechnol. 2025 Dec 18. doi: 10.1038/s41587-025-02937-w. PubMed 41413244.
Backbone
  Vector backbone: pCMV
  Vector type: Mammalian Expression, CRISPR
Growth in bacteria
  Bacterial resistance: Ampicillin, 100 μg/mL
  Growth temperature: 37°C
  Growth strain: DH5alpha
  Copy number: High Copy
Gene/Insert
  Gene/Insert name: ecTadA(8e)_V28C-nCas9_SpRY_V106W
  Species: Synthetic
  Mutation: ABEx4 V28C_M151E
  Cloning method: Gibson Cloning
Terms and licenses: Academic/Nonprofit Terms; Industry Terms: Not Available to Industry
How to cite: ABEx1_SpRY_V106W (ABE8e_V28C_nCas9_SpRY_V106W) was a gift from George Church (Addgene plasmid # 251552 ; http://n2t.net/addgene:251552 ; RRID:Addgene_251552)
