[The description below was written by a language model from this plasmid's Addgene catalogue record and pLannotate feature annotations shown in this document.]
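Description:
ABEx1_SpRY_V106W (ABE8e_V28C_nCas9_SpRY_V106W) is an 8.2 kb mammalian expression plasmid on a pCMV backbone that encodes an engineered adenine base editor for CRISPR-directed A-to-G editing. It is maintained in E. coli through a high-copy ColE1/pUC-type origin and selected with ampicillin via the bla (AmpR) gene and its own promoter. Remnants of a lac promoter/operator region, a pBluescript polylinker and a pBR322 bom fragment are backbone carry-over with no evident role in the payload.

The expression unit runs from the human CMV immediate-early enhancer and promoter, followed by a T7 promoter that would allow in vitro transcription, into a single fusion open reading frame terminated by the bovine growth hormone polyadenylation signal. The N-terminal part is an evolved E. coli TadA deaminase domain (the ABE8e variant). It is fused upstream of a Streptococcus pyogenes Cas9 derivative, which the catalogue describes as a nickase in the SpRY form, a variant with greatly relaxed PAM requirements. The automated annotation labels this region as a dCas9 fragment, which reflects sequence similarity rather than the stated nickase identity. The deaminase carries V28C, the substitution associated with the depositors' directed-evolution work to reduce bystander editing, together with V106W.

The catalogue mutation field instead reads "ABEx4 V28C_M151E", which does not match the plasmid name and purpose, so the exact mutation set should be checked against the sequence. No guide RNA cassette or mammalian selection marker is annotated, so a guide would have to be supplied separately, typically by co-transfection.
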