Features (pLannotate 1.2.2; 16 found; start..end, strand, type, name):
      1..589     +  rep_origin     ori: high-copy-number ColE1/pMB1/pBR322/pUC origin of replication
    772..864     +  CDS            lacI (fragment): lac repressor; lacI; The lac repressor binds to the lac operator to inhibit transcription in E. coli. This inhibition can be relieved by adding lactose or isopropyl-β-D-thiogalactopyranoside (IPTG).
    877..898     +  protein_bind   CAP binding site: CAP binding activates transcription in the presence of cAMP. E. coli catabolite activator protein
    913..943     +  promoter       lac promoter: promoter for the E. coli lac operon
    951..967     +  protein_bind   lac operator: The lac repressor binds to the lac operator to inhibit transcription in E. coli. This inhibition can be relieved by adding lactose or isopropyl-β-D-thiogalactopyranoside (IPTG). lac repressor encoded by lacI
   1016..1032    -  misc_feature   MCS (fragment): pBluescript multiple cloning site
   1037..1058    -  promoter       SV40 promoter (fragment): SV40 enhancer and early promoter
   1062..1286    -  polyA_signal   bGH poly(A) signal: bovine growth hormone polyadenylation signal
   1403..5504    -  CDS            dCas9 (fragment): catalytically dead mutant of the Cas9 endonuclease from the Streptococcus pyogenes Type II CRISPR/Cas system RNA-guided DNA-binding protein that lacks endonuclease activity due to the D10A mutation in the RuvC catalytic domain and the N863A mutation in the HNH catalytic domain
   5607..6098    -  CDS            tadA: TADA_ECOLI - Also known as yfhC. Experimental evidence at protein level: Swiss-Prot protein existence level 1. Catalyzes the deamination of adenosine to inosine at the wobble position 34 of tRNA(Arg2). Essential for cell viability. From Escherichia coli (strain K12).
   6169..6187    -  promoter       T7 promoter: promoter for bacteriophage T7 RNA polymerase
   6229..6432    -  promoter       CMV promoter: human cytomegalovirus (CMV) immediate early promoter
   6433..6736    -  enhancer       CMV enhancer: human cytomegalovirus immediate early enhancer
   6967..7011    +  misc_feature   bom (fragment): basis of mobility region from pBR322
   7082..7186    +  promoter       AmpR promoter: bla
   7187..8047    +  CDS            AmpR: β-lactamase; bla; confers resistance to ampicillin, carbenicillin, and related antibiotics
>Addgene plasmid #251552 | ABEx1_SpRY_V106W (ABE8e_V28C_nCas9_SpRY_V106W) | addgene full sequence | sequence record 498920 | Addgene NGS Result
TTGAGATCCTTTTTTTCTGCGCGTAATCTGCTGCTTGCAAACAAAAAAACCACCGCTACCAGCGGTGGTT
TGTTTGCCGGATCAAGAGCTACCAACTCTTTTTCCGAAGGTAACTGGCTTCAGCAGAGCGCAGATACCAA
ATACTGTTCTTCTAGTGTAGCCGTAGTTAGGCCACCACTTCAAGAACTCTGTAGCACCGCCTACATACCT
CGCTCTGCTAATCCTGTTACCAGTGGCTGCTGCCAGTGGCGATAAGTCGTGTCTTACCGGGTTGGACTCA
AGACGATAGTTACCGGATAAGGCGCAGCGGTCGGGCTGAACGGGGGGTTCGTGCACACAGCCCAGCTTGG
AGCGAACGACCTACACCGAACTGAGATACCTACAGCGTGAGCTATGAGAAAGCGCCACGCTTCCCGAAGG
GAGAAAGGCGGACAGGTATCCGGTAAGCGGCAGGGTCGGAACAGGAGAGCGCACGAGGGAGCTTCCAGGG
GGAAACGCCTGGTATCTTTATAGTCCTGTCGGGTTTCGCCACCTCTGACTTGAGCGTCGATTTTTGTGAT
GCTCGTCAGGGGGGCGGAGCCTATGGAAAAACGCCAGCAACGCGGCCTTTTTACGGTTCCTGGCCTTTTG
CTGGCCTTTTGCTCACATGTTCTTTCCTGCGTTATCCCCTGATTCTGTGGATAACCGTATTACCGCCTTT
GAGTGAGCTGATACCGCTCGCCGCAGCCGAACGACCGAGCGCAGCGAGTCAGTGAGCGAGGAAGCGGAAG
AGCGCCCAATACGCAAACCGCCTCTCCCCGCGCGTTGGCCGATTCATTAATGCAGCTGGCACGACAGGTT
TCCCGACTGGAAAGCGGGCAGTGAGCGCAACGCAATTAATGTGAGTTAGCTCACTCATTAGGCACCCTAG
GCTTTACACTTTATGCTTCCGGCTCGTATGTTGTGTGGAATTGTGAGCGGATAACAATTTCACACAGGAA
ACAGCTATGACCATGATTACGCCAAGCTCTAGCTAGAGGTCGACGGTATCGAGCCCCAGCTGGTTCTTTC
CGCCTCAGAAGCCATAGAGCCCACCGCATCCCCAGCATGCCTGCTATTGTCTTCCCAATCCTCCCCCTTG
CTGTCCTGCCCCACCCCACCCCCCAGAATAGAATGACACCTACTCAGACAATGCGATGCAATTTCCTCAT
TTTATTAGGAAAGGACAGTGGGAGTGGCACCTTCCAGGGTCAAGGAAGGCACGGGGGAGGGGCAAACAAC
AGATGGCTGGCAACTAGAAGGCACAGTCGAGGCTGATCAGCGGGTTTAAACTCAATGGTGATGGTGATGA
TGACCGGTTAGACTTTCCTCTTCTTCTTGGGCTCGAATTCGCTGCCGTCGGCGGTTCTTTTTGAGCCGCC
AGAGTCACCTCCCAGCTGAGACAGGTCGATCCGTGTCTCGTACAGGCCGGTGATGCTCTGGTGGATCAGG
GTGGCGTCCAGCACCTCTTTGGTGCTTCTGTACTGCTTGGGGTCGATGGTGGTGTCAAAGTACTTGAAGG
CTCTAGGGGCTCCCAGTCTGGTCAGGGTAAACAGGTGGATGATATTCTCGGCCTGCTCTCTGATGGGCTT
ATCCCGGTGCTTGTTGTAGGCGGACAGCACTTTGTCCAGATTAGCGTCGGCCAGGATCACTCTCTTGGAG
AACTCGCTGATCTGCTCGATGATCTCGTCCAGGTAGTGCTTGTGCTGTTCCACAAACAGCTGTTTCTGCT
CATTATCCTCGGGGGAGCCCTTCAGCTTCTCATAGTGGCTGGCCAGGTACAGGAAGTTCACATATTTGGA
GGGCAGGGCCAGTTCGTTTCCCTTCTGCAGCTGCTTGGCAGAGGCCAGCATTCTCTTCCGGCCGTTTTCC
AGCTCGAACAGGGAGTACTTAGGCAGCTTGATGATCAGGTCCTTTTTCACTTCTTTGTAGCCCTTGGCTT
CCAGAAAGTCGATGGGATTCTTCTCGAAGCTGCTTCTTTCCATGATGGTGATCCCCAGCAGCTCTTTCAC
ACTCTTCAGTTTCTTGGACTTGCCCTTTTCCACTTTGGCCACCACCAGCACAGAATAGGCCACGGTGGGC
CACAGGAAGCCGCCGTACTTCTTAGGGTCCCAGTCCTTCTTTCTGGCGATCAGCTTATCGCTGTTCCTCT
TGGGTCTGATAGACTCTTTGCTGAAGCCGCCTGTCTGCACCTCGGTCTTTTTCACGATATTCACTTGGGG
CATGCTCAGCACTTTCCGCACGGTGGCAAAATCCCGGCCCTTATCCCACACGATCTCCCCGGTTTCGCCG
TTTGTCTCGATCAGAGGCCGCTTCCGGATCTCGCCGTTGGCCAGGGTAATCTCGGTCTTGAAAAAGTTCA
TGATGTTGCTGTAGAAGAAGTACTTGGCGGTAGCCTTGCCGATTTCCTGCTCGCTCTTGGCGATCATCTT
CCGCACGTCGTACACCTTGTAGTCGCCGTACACGAACTCGCTTTCCAGCTTAGGGTACTTTTTGATCAGG
GCGGTTCCCACGACGGCGTTCAGGTAGGCGTCGTGGGCGTGGTGGTAGTTGTTGATCTCGCGCACTTTGT
AAAACTGGAAATCCTTCCGGAAATCGGACACCAGCTTGGACTTCAGGGTGATCACTTTCACTTCCCGGAT
CAGCTTGTCATTCTCGTCGTACTTAGTGTTCATCCGGGAGTCCAGGATCTGTGCCACGTGCTTTGTGATC
TGCCGGGTTTCCACCAGCTGTCTCTTGATGAAGCCGGCCTTATCCAGTTCGCTCAGGCCGCCTCTCTCGG
CCTTGGTCAGATTGTCGAACTTTCTCTGGGTAATCAGCTTGGCGTTCAGCAGCTGCCGCCAGTAGTTCTT
CATCTTCTTCACGACCTCTTCGGAGGGCACGTTGTCGCTCTTGCCCCGGTTCTTGTCGCTTCTGGTCAGC
ACCTTGTTGTCGATGGAGTCGTCCTTCAGAAAGCTCTGAGGCACGATATGGTCCACATCGTAGTCGGACA
GCCGGTTGATGTCCAGTTCCTGGTCCACGTACATATCCCGCCCATTCTGCAGGTAGTACAGGTACAGCTT
CTCGTTCTGCAGCTGGGTGTTTTCCACGGGGTGTTCTTTCAGGATCTGGCTGCCCAGCTCTTTGATGCCC
TCTTCGATCCGCTTCATTCTCTCGCGGCTGTTCTTCTGTCCCTTCTGGGTGGTCTGGTTCTCTCTGGCCA
TTTCGATCACGATGTTCTCGGGCTTGTGCCGGCCCATCACTTTCACGAGCTCGTCCACCACCTTCACTGT
CTGCAGGATGCCCTTCTTAATGGCGGGGCTGCCGGCCAGATTGGCAATGTGCTCGTGCAGGCTATCGCCC
TGGCCGGACACCTGGGCTTTCTGGATGTCCTCTTTAAAGGTCAGGCTGTCGTCGTGGATCAGCTGCATGA
AGTTTCTGTTGGCGAAGCCGTCGGACTTCAGGAAATCCAGGATTGTCTTGCCGGACTGCTTGTCCCGGAT
GCCGTTGATCAGCTTCCGGCTCAGCCTGCCCCAGCCGGTGTATCTCCGCCGCTTCAGCTGCTTCATCACT
TTGTCGTCGAACAGGTGGGCATAGGTTTTCAGCCGTTCCTCGATCATCTCTCTGTCCTCAAACAGTGTCA
GGGTCAGCACGATATCTTCCAGAATGTCCTCGTTTTCCTCATTGTCCAGGAAGTCCTTGTCCTTGATAAT
TTTCAGCAGATCGTGGTATGTGCCCAGGGAGGCGTTGAACCGATCTTCCACGCCGGAGATTTCCACGGAG
TCGAAGCACTCGATTTTCTTGAAGTAGTCCTCTTTCAGCTGCTTCACGGTCACTTTCCGGTTGGTCTTGA
ACAGCAGGTCCACGATGGCCTTTTTCTGCTCGCCGCTCAGGAAGGCGGGCTTTCTCATTCCCTCGGTCAC
GTATTTCACTTTGGTCAGCTCGTTATACACGGTGAAGTACTCGTACAGCAGGCTGTGCTTGGGCAGCACC
TTCTCGTTGGGCAGGTTCTTATCGAAGTTGGTCATCCGCTCGATGAAGCTCTGGGCGGAAGCGCCCTTGT
CCACCACTTCCTCGAAGTTCCAGGGGGTGATGGTTTCCTCGCTCTTTCTGGTCATCCAGGCGAATCTGCT
GTTTCCCCTGGCCAGAGGGCCCACGTAGTAGGGGATGCGGAAGGTCAGGATCTTCTCGATCTTTTCCCGG
TTGTCCTTCAGGAATGGGTAAAAATCTTCCTGCCGCCGCAGAATGGCGTGCAGCTCTCCCAGGTGGATCT
GGTGGGGGATGCTGCCGTTGTCGAAGGTCCGCTGCTTCCGCAGCAGGTCCTCTCTGTTCAGCTTCACGAG
CAGTTCCTCGGTGCCGTCCATCTTTTCCAGGATGGGCTTGATGAACTTGTAGAACTCTTCCTGGCTGGCT
CCGCCGTCAATGTAGCCGGCGTAGCCGTTCTTGCTCTGGTCGAAGAAAATCTCTTTGTACTTCTCAGGCA
GCTGCTGCCGCACGAGAGCTTTCAGCAGGGTCAGGTCCTGGTGGTGCTCGTCGTATCTCTTGATCATAGA
GGCGCTCAGGGGGGCCTTGGTGATCTCGGTGTTCACTCTCAGGATGTCGCTCAGCAGGATGGCGTCGGAC
AGGTTCTTGGCGGCCAGAAACAGGTCGGCGTACTGGTCGCCGATCTGGGCCAGCAGGTTGTCCAGGTCGT
CGTCGTAGGTGTCCTTGCTCAGCTGCAGTTTGGCATCCTCGGCCAGGTCGAAGTTGCTCTTGAAGTTGGG
GGTCAGGCCCAGGCTCAGGGCAATCAGGTTTCCGAACAGGCCATTCTTCTTCTCGCCGGGCAGCTGGGCG
ATCAGATTTTCCAGCCGTCTGCTCTTGCTCAGTCTGGCAGACAGGATGGCCTTGGCGTCCACGCCGCTGG
CGTTGATGGGGTTTTCCTCGAACAGCTGGTTGTAGGTCTGCACCAGCTGGATGAACAGCTTGTCCACGTC
GCTGTTGTCGGGGTTCAGGTCGCCCTCGATCAGGAAGTGGCCCCGGAACTTGATCATGTGGGCCAGGGCC
AGATAGATCAGCCGCAGGTCGGCCTTGTCGGTGCTGTCCACCAGTTTCTTTCTCAGGTGGTAGATGGTGG
GGTACTTCTCGTGGTAGGCCACCTCGTCCACGATGTTGCCGAAGATGGGGTGCCGCTCGTGCTTCTTATC
CTCTTCCACCAGGAAGGACTCTTCCAGTCTGTGGAAGAAGCTGTCGTCCACCTTGGCCATCTCGTTGCTG
AAGATCTCTTGCAGATAGCAGATCCGGTTCTTCCGTCTGGTGTATCTTCTTCTGGCGGTTCTCTTCAGCC
GGGTTCTCTCGGCTGTTTCGCCGCTGTCGAACAGCAGGGCTCCGATCAGGTTCTTCTTGATGCTGTGCCG
GTCGGTGTTGCCCAGCACCTTGAATTTCTTGCTGGGCACCTTGTACTCGTCGGTGATCACGGCCCAGCCC
ACAGAGTTGGTGCCGATGGCCAGGCCGATGCTGTACTTCTTGTCTGACCCCCCGCTGCTGCCCCCGCTGC
TTTCAGGTGTTGCGCTCTCGCTTGTGCCAGGTGTCTCAGAGCCAGAGGAGCCTCCGCTAGATCCTCCGGA
GTTGATGGAGCTCTGGGCCTTCTTCTGAGCATTGAACACCTGTCTAGGCATCCGATAGAAATCGCACAGC
AGGGCGGCACATTCATCTGCCAGGATTCCCTCGGTAATTTCGACGCGGTGATTCATGCCGGGGTAGTTCA
GCACGTTCATCAGGGAGCCTGCGGCGCCTCTTTTTGAGTTCCTCCAGCCAAACACCACGCGGCCGATCCT
AGAGTGGATCATGGCGCCGGCGCACATCACGCAAGGCTCGAATGTCACGTACAGGGTGGCGTCAATCAGT
CTGTAGTTCTGCATGACCAGGCCGCCCTGTCTCAGGGCCATAATTTCGGCATGGGCTGTTGGGTCGTGCA
GGCCGATGGCTCTGTTCCAGCCCTCGCCGATCACTCTATTGTTCAGCACCAGCACGGCTCCCACAGGGCA
CTCCCTCTCATCCCGTGCCCTCTTGGCCAGGGTCAGGGCATGTCTCATCCAGTACTCGTGGGAAAACTCC
ACCTCAGAGACTTTCCGCTTCTTCTTTGGTGACTCGAACTCGCTTCCGTCGGCTGTCCGTTTCATGGTGG
CGGCTCTCCCTATAGTGAGTCGTATTAGCGGCCGCGGATCTCTAGCGGATCTGACGGTTCACTAAACCAG
CTCTGCTTATATAGACCTCCCACCGTACACGCCTACCGCCCATTTGCGTCAATGGGGCGGAGTTGTTACG
ACATTTTGGAAAGTCCCGTTGATTTTGGTGCCAAAACAAACTCCCATTGACGTCAATGGGGTGGAGACTT
GGAAATCCCCGTGAGTCAAACCGCTATCCACGCCCATTGATGTACTGCCAAAACCGCATCACCATGGTAA
TAGCGATGACTAATACGTAGATGTACTGCCAAGTAGGAAAGTCCCATAAGGTCATGTACTGGGCATAATG
CCAGGCGGGCCATTTACCGTCATTGACGTCAATAGGGGGCGTACTTGGCATATGATACACTTGATGTACT
GCCAAGTGGGCAGTTTACCGTAAATACTCCACCCATTGACGTCAATGGAAAGTCCCTATTGGCGTTACTA
TGGGAACATACGTCATTATTGACGTCAATGGGCGGGGGTCGTTGGGCGGTCAGCCAGGCGGGCCATTTAC
CGTAAGTTATGTAACGCGGAACTCAATATATGGGCTATGAACTAATGACCCCGTAATTGATTACTATTAA
TAACTAGTCAATAATCAATGTCAACGCGTATATCTGGCCCGTACATCGCGAAGCAGCGCAAAACGCCTAA
CCCTAAGCAGATTCTTCATGCAATTGTCGGTCAAGCCTTGCCTTGTTGTAGCTTAAATTTTGCTCGCGCA
CTACTCAGCGACCTCCAACACACAAGCAGGGAGCAGATACTGGCTTAACTATGCGGCATCAGAGCAGATT
GTACTGAGAGTCGACCCTAGGGGATCGGGAGATCGATCTCCCGATCCGTCGACGTCAGGTGGCACTTTTC
GGGGAAATGTGCGCGGAACCCCTATTTGTTTATTTTTCTAAATACATTCAAATATGTATCCGCTCATGAG
ACAATAACCCTGATAAATGCTTCAATAATATTGAAAAAGGAAGAGTATGAGTATTCAACATTTCCGTGTC
GCCCTTATTCCCTTTTTTGCGGCATTTTGCCTTCCTGTTTTTGCTCACCCAGAAACGCTGGTGAAAGTAA
AAGATGCTGAAGATCAGTTGGGTGCACGAGTGGGTTACATCGAACTGGATCTCAACAGCGGTAAGATCCT
TGAGAGTTTTCGCCCCGAAGAACGTTTTCCAATGATGAGCACTTTTAAAGTTCTGCTATGTGGCGCGGTA
TTATCCCGTATTGACGCCGGGCAAGAGCAACTCGGTCGCCGCATACACTATTCTCAGAATGACTTGGTTG
AGTACTCACCAGTCACAGAAAAGCATCTTACGGATGGCATGACAGTAAGAGAATTATGCAGTGCTGCCAT
AACCATGAGTGATAACACTGCGGCCAACTTACTTCTGACAACGATCGGAGGACCGAAGGAGCTAACCGCT
TTTTTGCACAACATGGGGGATCATGTAACTCGCCTTGATCGTTGGGAACCGGAGCTGAATGAAGCCATAC
CAAACGACGAGCGTGACACCACGATGCCTGTAGCAATGGCAACAACGTTGCGCAAACTATTAACTGGCGA
ACTACTTACTCTAGCTTCCCGGCAACAATTAATAGACTGGATGGAGGCGGATAAAGTTGCAGGACCACTT
CTGCGCTCGGCCCTTCCGGCTGGCTGGTTTATTGCTGATAAATCTGGAGCCGGTGAGCGTGGGTCTCGCG
GTATCATTGCAGCACTGGGGCCAGATGGTAAGCCCTCCCGTATCGTAGTTATCTACACGACGGGGAGTCA
GGCAACTATGGATGAACGAAATAGACAGATCGCTGAGATAGGTGCCTCACTGATTAAGCATTGGTAACTG
TCAGACCAAGTTTACTCATATATACTTTAGATTGATTTAAAACTTCATTTTTAATTTAAAAGGATCTAGG
TGAAGATCCTTTTTGATAATCTCATGACCAAAATCCCTTAACGTGAGTTTTCGTTCCACTGAGTGTCAGA
CCCCGTAGAAAAGATCAAAGGATCTTC
